>Addgene plasmid #46703 | pcDNA3.2 mir-1-1 reporter mir40-wt | depositor full sequence | sequence record 117456 | pcDNA3.2 mir-1-1 reporter mir40-wt sequence 5984 bps
GACGGATCGGGAGATCTCCCGATCCCCTATGGTCGACTCTCAGTACAATCTGCTCTGATGCCGCATAGTT
AAGCCAGTATCTGCTCCCTGCTTGTGTGTTGGAGGTCGCTGAGTAGTGCGCGAGCAAAATTTAAGCTACA
ACAAGGCAAGGCTTGACCGACAATTGCATGAAGAATCTGCTTAGGGTTAGGCGTTTTGCGCTGCTTCGCG
ATGTACGGGCCAGATATACGCGTTGACATTGATTATTGACTAGTTATTAATAGTAATCAATTACGGGGTC
ATTAGTTCATAGCCCATATATGGAGTTCCGCGTTACATAACTTACGGTAAATGGCCCGCCTGGCTGACCG
CCCAACGACCCCCGCCCATTGACGTCAATAATGACGTATGTTCCCATAGTAACGCCAATAGGGACTTTCC
ATTGACGTCAATGGGTGGACTATTTACGGTAAACTGCCCACTTGGCAGTACATCAAGTGTATCATATGCC
AAGTACGCCCCCTATTGACGTCAATGACGGTAAATGGCCCGCCTGGCATTATGCCCAGTACATGACCTTA
TGGGACTTTCCTACTTGGCAGTACATCTACGTATTAGTCATCGCTATTACCATGGTGATGCGGTTTTGGC
AGTACATCAATGGGCGTGGATAGCGGTTTGACTCACGGGGATTTCCAAGTCTCCACCCCATTGACGTCAA
TGGGAGTTTGTTTTGGCACCAAAATCAACGGGACTTTCCAAAATGTCGTAACAACTCCGCCCCATTGACG
CAAATGGGCGGTAGGCGTGTACGGTGGGAGGTCTATATAAGCAGAGCTCTCTGGCTAACTAGAGAACCCA
CTGCTTACTGGCTTATCGAAATTAATACGACTCACTATAGGGAGACCCAAGCTGGCTAGTTAAGCTATCA
ACAAGTTTGTACAAAAAAGCAGGCTGGTGTAAATCAGCTTGGCTCTGGTGTCTCCGAACCTCCTGTCCGC
ACCTCAGTGGATGTATGCCATGATGATAAGATATCAGAAATCCTATCACCGGGTGTACATCAGCTAAGGT
GCGGGTACAGGTGCATTTGATATCAAGGTGAGTTATTTTTAAGTGGGCCCAGCTTTCTTGTACAAAGTGG
TTGATCTAGAGGGCCCGCAGTGGGGTCAGCTTCTACCGGGGCGGCGTCCCGGGGTCTTGGAACTGCATGC
AGACTGCCTGCTTGGGAAACATACTTCTTTATATGCCCATATGGACCTGCTAAGCTATGGAATGTAAAGA
AGTATGTATCTCAGGCCGGGACCTCTCTCGCCGCACTGAGGGGCACTCCACACCACGGGGGCCGCCGCGG
CCGACAGCCAGCCAGGCGGCTGTGGTGGGGGTGAGGCTGGGGCGGCAGGCTGCCTGGGCGTTGGTGGACG
GTCGTGTCCCCGCCAGCATTGTTCTGTCACTTTGCCTGTGTCAGCAGGTGGAAGTGCTCACCAGACATTC
GAAGGTAAGCCTATCCCTAACCCTCTCCTCGGTCTCGATTCTACGCGTACCGGTTAGTAATGAGTTTAAA
CGGGGGAGGCTAACTGAAACACGGAAGGAGACAATACCGGAAGGAACCCGCGCTATGACGGCAATAAAAA
GACAGAATAAAACGCACGGGTGTTGGGTCGTTTGTTCATAAACGCGGGGTTCGGTCCCAGGGCTGGCACT
CTGTCGATACCCCACCGAGACCCCATTGGGGCCAATACGCCCGCGTTTCTTCCTTTTCCCCACCCCACCC
CCCAAGTTCGGGTGAAGGCCCAGGGCTCGCAGCCAACGTCGGGGCGGCAGGCCCTGCCATAGCAGATCTG
CGCAGCTGGGGCTCTAGGGGGTATCCCC
[124 nt withheld, positions 1849-1972]
C
[32 nt withheld, positions 1974-2005]
CA
[57 nt withheld, positions 2008-2064]
A
[49 nt withheld, positions 2066-2114]
CCTTTGACGTTGGAGTCCACGTTCTTT
[37 nt withheld, positions 2142-2178]
ACCCTATCTCGGTCTATTCTTTTGATTTATAAGGGATTTTGGGGATTTCGGCCTATTGGTTAAAAAATGA
GCTGATTTAACAAAAATTTAACGCGAATTAATTCTGTGGAATGTGTGTCAGTTAGGGTGTGGAAAGTCCC
CAGGCTCCCCAGCAGGCAGAAGTATGCAAAGCATGCATCTCAATTAGTCAGCAACCAGGTGTGGAAAGTC
CCCAGGCTCCCCAGCAGGCAGAAGTATGCAAAGCATGCATCTCAATTAGTCAGCAACCATAGTCCCGCCC
CTAACTCCGCCCATCCCGCCCCTAACTCCGCCCAGTTCCGCCCATTCTCCGCCCCATGGCTGACTAATTT
TTTTTATTTATGCAGAGGCCGAGGCCGCCTCTGCCTCTGAGCTATTCCAGAAGTAGTGAGGAGGCTTTTT
TGGAGGCCTAGGCTTTTGCAAAAAGCTCCCGGGAGCTTGTATATCCATTTTCGGATCTGATCAAGAGACA
GGATGAGGATCGTTTCGCATGATTGAACAAGATGGATTGCACGCAGGTTCTCCGGCCGCTTGGGTGGAGA
GGCTATTCGGCTATGACTGGGCACAACAGACAATCGGCTGCTCTGATGCCGCCGTGTTCCGGCTGTCAGC
GCAGGGGCGCCCGGTTCTTTTTGTCAAGACCGACCTGTCCGGTGCCCTGAATGAACTGCAGGACGAGGCA
GCGCGGCTATCGTGGCTGGCCACGACGGGCGTTCCTTGCGCAGCTGTGCTCGACGTTGTCACTGAAGCGG
GAAGGGACTGGCTGCTATTGGGCGAAGTGCCGGGGCAGGATCTCCTGTCATCTCACCTTGCTCCTGCCGA
GAAAGTATCCATCATGGCTGATGCAATGCGGCGGCTGCATACGCTTGATCCGGCTACCTGCCCATTCGAC
CACCAAGCGAAACATCGCATCGAGCGAGCACGTACTCGGATGGAAGCCGGTCTTGTCGATCAGGATGATC
TGGACGAAGAGCATCAGGGGCTCGCGCCAGCCGAACTGTTCGCCAGGCTCAAGGCGCGCATGCCCGACGG
CGAGGATCTCGTCGTGACCCATGGCGATGCCTGCTTGCCGAATATCATGGTGGAAAATGGCCGCTTTTCT
GGATTCATCGACTGTGGCCGGCTGGGTGTGGCGGACCGCTATCAGGACATAGCGTTGGCTACCCGTGATA
TTGCTGAAGAGCTTGGCGGCGAATGGGCTGACCGCTTCCTCGTGCTTTACGGTATCGCCGCTCCCGATTC
GCAGCGCATCGCCTTCTATCGCCTTCTTGACGAGTTCTTCTGAGCGGGACTCTGGGGTTCGCGAAATGAC
CGACCAAGCGACGCCCAACCTGCCATCACGAGATTTCGATTCCACCGCCGCCTTCTATGAAAGGTTGGGC
TTCGGAATCGTTTTCCGGGACGCCGGCTGGATGATCCTCCAGCGCGGGGATCTCATGCTGGAGTTCTTCG
CCCACCCCAACTTGTTTATTGCAGCTTATAATGGTTACAAATAAAGCAATAGCATCACAAATTTCACAAA
TAAAGCATTTTTTTCACTGCATTCTAGTTGTGGTTTGTCCAAACTCATCAATGTATCTTATCATGTCTGT
ATACCGTCGACCTCTAGCTAGAGCTTGGCGTAATCATGGTCATAGCTGTTTCCTGTGTGAAATTGTTATC
CGCTCACAATTCCACACAACATACGAGCCGGAAGCATAAAGTGTAAAGCCTGGGGTGCCTAATGAGTGAG
CTAACTCACATTAATTGCGTTGCGCTCACTGCCCGCTTTCCAGTCGGGAAACCTGTCGTGCCAGCTGCAT
TAATGAATCGGCCAACGCGCGGGGAGAGGCGGTTTGCGTATTGGGCGCTCTTCCGCTTCCTCGCTCACTG
ACTCGCTGCGCTCGGTCGTTCGGCTGCGGCGAGCGGTATCAGCTCACTCAAAGGCGGTAATACGGTTATC
CACAGAATCAGGGGATAACGCAGGAAAGAACATGTGAGCAAAAGGCCAGCAAAAGGCCAGGAACCGTAAA
AAGGCCGCGTTGCTGGCGTTTTTCCATAGGCTCCGCCCCCCTGACGAGCATCACAAAAATCGACGCTCAA
GTCAGAGGTGGCGAAACCCGACAGGACTATAAAGATACCAGGCGTTTCCCCCTGGAAGCTCCCTCGTGCG
CTCTCCTGTTCCGACCCTGCCGCTTACCGGATACCTGTCCGCCTTTCTCCCTTCGGGAAGCGTGGCGCTT
TCTCAATGCTCACGCTGTAGGTATCTCAGTTCGGTGTAGGTCGTTCGCTCCAAGCTGGGCTGTGTGCACG
AACCCCCCGTTCAGCCCGACCGCTGCGCCTTATCCGGTAACTATCGTCTTGAGTCCAACCCGGTAAGACA
CGACTTATCGCCACTGGCAGCAGCCACTGGTAACAGGATTAGCAGAGCGAGGTATGTAGGCGGTGCTACA
GAGTTCTTGAAGTGGTGGCCTAACTACGGCTACACTAGAAGGACAGTATTTGGTATCTGCGCTCTGCTGA
AGCCAGTTACCTTCGGAAAAAGAGTTGGTAGCTCTTGATCCGGCAAACAAACCACCGCTGGTAGCGGTGG
TTTTTTTGTTTGCAAGCAGCAGATTACGCGCAGAAAAAAAGGATCTCAAGAAGATCCTTTGATCTTTTCT
ACGGGGTCTGACGCTCAGTGGAACGAAAACTCACGTTAAGGGATTTTGGTCATGAGATTATCAAAAAGGA
TCTTCACCTAGATCCTTTTAAATTAAAAATGAAGTTTTAAATCAATCTAAAGTATATATGAGTAAACTTG
GTCTGACAGTTACCAATGCTTAATCAGTGAGGCACCTATCTCAGCGATCTGTCTATTTCGTTCATCCATA
GTTGCCTGACTCCCCGTCGTGTAGATAACTACGATACGGGAGGGCTTACCATCTGGCCCCAGTGCTGCAA
TGATACCGCGAGACCCACGCTCACCGGCTCCAGATTTATCAGCAATAAACCAGCCAGCCGGAAGGGCCGA
GCGCAGAAGTGGTCCTGCAACTTTATCCGCCTCCATCCAGTCTATTAATTGTTGCCGGGAAGCTAGAGTA
AGTAGTTCGCCAGTTAATAGTTTGCGCAACGTTGTTGCCATTGCTACAGGCATCGTGGTGTCACGCTCGT
CGTTTGGTATGGCTTCATTCAGCTCCGGTTCCCAACGATCAAGGCGAGTTACATGATCCCCCATGTTGTG
CAAAAAAGCGGTTAGCTCCTTCGGTCCTCCGATCGTTGTCAGAAGTAAGTTGGCCGCAGTGTTATCACTC
ATGGTTATGGCAGCACTGCATAATTCTCTTACTGTCATGCCATCCGTAAGATGCTTTTCTGTGACTGGTG
AGTACTCAACCAAGTCATTCTGAGAATAGTGTATGCGGCGACCGAGTTGCTCTTGCCCGGCGTCAATACG
GGATAATACCGCGCCACATAGCAGAACTTTAAAAGTGCTCATCATTGGAAAACGTTCTTCGGGGCGAAAA
CTCTCAAGGATCTTACCGCTGTTGAGATCCAGTTCGATGTAACCCACTCGTGCACCCAACTGATCTTCAG
CATCTTTTACTTTCACCAGCGTTTCTGGGTGAGCAAAAACAGGAAGGCAAAATGCCGCAAAAAAGGGAAT
AAGGGCGACACGGAAATGTTGAATACTCATACTCTTCCTTTTTCAATATTATTGAAGCATTTATCAGGGT
TATTGTCTCATGAGCGGATACATATTTGAATGTATTTAGAAAAATAAACAAATAGGGGTTCCGCGCACAT
TTCCCCGAAAAGTGCCACCTGACGTC
Features (pLannotate 1.2.2; 24 found; start..end, strand, type, name):
     36..80      -  misc_feature   bom (fragment): basis of mobility region from pBR322
    235..614     +  enhancer       CMV enhancer: human cytomegalovirus immediate early enhancer
    615..818     +  promoter       CMV promoter: human cytomegalovirus (CMV) immediate early promoter
    814..847     +  LTR            5' LTR (truncated) (fragment): truncated 5' long terminal repeat (LTR) from HIV-1
    863..881     +  promoter       T7 promoter: promoter for bacteriophage T7 RNA polymerase
    911..935     +  protein_bind   attB1: mutant version of attB; recombination site for the Gateway® BP reaction BP Clonase™
    962..1062    +  ncRNA          mir-36: Accession: RF00685 - microRNA mir-36
   1100..1120    -  protein_bind   attB2: mutant version of attB; core recombination site for the Gateway® BP reaction BP Clonase™
   1199..1275    +  ncRNA          mir-1: Accession: RF00103 - mir-1 microRNA precursor family
   1474..1515    +  CDS            V5 tag: epitope tag from simian virus 5
   1599..1647    +  polyA_signal   HSV TK poly(A) signal: herpes simplex virus thymidine kinase polyadenylation signal (Cole and Stacy, 1985)
   1738..1754    -  polyA_signal   bGH poly(A) signal (fragment): bovine growth hormone polyadenylation signal
   1849..2277    +  rep_origin     f1 ori (sequence partly withheld): f1 bacteriophage origin of replication; arrow indicates direction of (+) strand synthesis
   2291..2620    +  promoter       SV40 promoter: SV40 enhancer and early promoter
   2687..3478    +  CDS            neo: KKA2_KLEPN - Also known as kan, nptII. Experimental evidence at protein level: Swiss-Prot protein existence level 1. Resistance to kanamycin, neomycin, paromomycin, ribostamycin, butirosin and gentamicin B. From Klebsiella pneumoniae.
   3504..3662    +  CDS            ble (fragment): BLE_KLEPN - Experimental evidence at protein level: Swiss-Prot protein existence level 1. Binding protein with a strong affinity to the bleomycin family of antibiotics. Binds to CL990; an antimitotic-antibiotic compound. From Klebsiella pneumoniae.
   3657..3778    +  polyA_signal   SV40 poly(A) signal: SV40 polyadenylation signal
   3851..3867    -  protein_bind   lac operator: The lac repressor binds to the lac operator to inhibit transcription in E. coli. This inhibition can be relieved by adding lactose or isopropyl-β-D-thiogalactopyranoside (IPTG). lac repressor encoded by lacI
   3875..3905    -  promoter       lac promoter: promoter for the E. coli lac operon
   3920..3941    -  protein_bind   CAP binding site: CAP binding activates transcription in the presence of cAMP. E. coli catabolite activator protein
   3954..4046    -  CDS            lacI (fragment): lac repressor; lacI; The lac repressor binds to the lac operator to inhibit transcription in E. coli. This inhibition can be relieved by adding lactose or isopropyl-β-D-thiogalactopyranoside (IPTG).
   4229..4817    -  rep_origin     ori: high-copy-number ColE1/pMB1/pBR322/pUC origin of replication
   4988..5848    -  CDS            AmpR: β-lactamase; bla; confers resistance to ampicillin, carbenicillin, and related antibiotics
   5849..5953    -  promoter       AmpR promoter: bla
