[The description below was written by a language model from this plasmid's Addgene catalogue record and pLannotate feature annotations shown in this document.]
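Description:
pcDNA3.2 mir-1-1 reporter mir40-wt is a mammalian expression plasmid for testing how efficiently a primary microRNA hairpin is processed in transfected cells. It was made by Gateway recombination into a modified pcDNA3.2 V5-DEST destination vector that already carries a human mir-1-1 hairpin. In bacteria it is maintained at high copy from a ColE1/pUC-type origin with ampicillin resistance, and an f1 origin is also present. For mammalian cells, an SV40 early promoter drives a neomycin phosphotransferase gene followed by an SV40 poly(A) signal, allowing G418 selection. The catalogue lists a backbone size of 8038 bp without insert, while the deposited full sequence is 5,984 nt. This would be consistent with loss of the destination cassette during recombination, though the record does not say so.

The payload is a single CMV enhancer/promoter-driven transcript. Between the attB1 and attB2 sites sits the wild-type C. elegans mir-40 pri-miRNA; the automated annotation labels it as the mir-36 family, the Rfam family name rather than a different insert. Immediately downstream of attB2 lies the hsa-mir-1-1 precursor, followed by the backbone V5 tag sequence, which has no evident role in a noncoding transcript, and the HSV TK polyadenylation signal. A T7 promoter sits upstream of attB1. Because both hairpins lie on the same transcript, the mir-1-1 hairpin can presumably act as an internal reference against which processing of the nematode hairpin is compared. This fits the associated study of primary-sequence determinants that license pri-miRNA hairpins for processing. The "wt" designation implies that it serves as the unmutated reference, although the record does not describe any variant constructs.
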