Addgene plasmid #46703: pcDNA3.2 mir-1-1 reporter mir40-wt
Depositing lab: David Bartel. Depositing organization: Whitehead Institute for Biomedical Research. Publication: Beyond Secondary Structure: Primary-Sequence Determinants License Pri-miRNA Hairpins for Processing. Auyeung VC, Ulitsky I, McGeary SE, Bartel DP. Cell. 2013 Feb 14;152(4):844-58. doi: 10.1016/j.cell.2013.01.031. PubMed 23415231.
Backbone
  Vector backbone: pcDNA3.2 V5-DEST mir-1-1 reporter
  Backbone manufacturer: Bartel lab (Addgene plasmid# 46646)
  Backbone size w/o insert (bp): 8038
  Vector type: Mammalian Expression, RNAi
  Selectable markers: Neomycin (select with G418)
Growth in bacteria
  Bacterial resistance: Ampicillin, 100 μg/mL
  Growth temperature: 37°C
  Growth strain: DH5alpha
  Copy number: High Copy
Gene/Insert
  Gene/Insert name: mir40-wt (alt name: mir40-wt pri-mRNA)
  Species: C. elegans (nematode), Synthetic
  Promoter: CMV
  Tag / fusion protein: hsa-mir-1-1 (C terminal on insert); V5 (C terminal on backbone)
  Cloning method: Gateway Cloning
  Sequencing primers: 5′ CMV-F; 3′ TK-pA-R
Terms and licenses: Academic/Nonprofit Terms; Industry Terms: Not Available to Industry
How to cite: pcDNA3.2 mir-1-1 reporter mir40-wt was a gift from David Bartel (Addgene plasmid # 46703 ; http://n2t.net/addgene:46703 ; RRID:Addgene_46703)
