>Addgene plasmid #46703 | pcDNA3.2 mir-1-1 reporter mir40-wt | addgene partial sequence | sequence record 73885 | CMV-F 5'-CGCAAATGGGCGGTAGGCGTG-3'
GAGAACCCACTGCTTACTGGCTTATCGAAATTAATACGACTCACTATAGGGAGACCCAAGCTGGCTAGTT
AAGCTATCAACAAGTTTGTACAAAAAAGCAGGCTGGTGTAAATCAGCTTGGCTCTGGTGTCTCCGAACCT
CCTGTCCGCACCTCAGTGGATGTATGCCATGATGATAAGATATCAGAAATCCTATCACCGGGTGTACATC
AGCTAAGGTGCGGGTACAGGTGCATTTGATATCAAGGTGAGTTATTTTTAAGTGGGCCCAGCTTTCTTGT
ACAAAGTGGTTGATCTAGAGGGCCCGCAGTGGGGTCAGCTTCTACCGGGGCGGCGTCCCGGGGTCTTGGA
ACTGCATGCAGACTGCCTGCTTGGGAAACATACTTCTTTATATGCCCATATGGACCTGCTAAGCTATGGA
ATGTAAAGAAGTATGTATCTCAGGCCGGGACCTCTCTCGCCGCACTGAGGGGCACTCCACACCACGGGGG
CCGCCGCGGCCGACAGCCAGCCAGGCGGCTGTGGTGGGGGTGAGGCTGGGGCGGCAGGCTGCCTGGGCGT
TGGTGGACGGTCGTGTCCCCGCCAGCATTGTTCTGTCACTTTGCCTGTGTCAGCAGGTGGAAGTGCTCAC
CAGACATTCGAAGGTAAGCCTATCCCTAACCCTCTCCTCGGTCTCGATTCTACGCGTACCGGTTAGTAAT
GAGTTTAAACGGGGGAGGCTAACTGAAACACGGAAGGAGACAATACCGGAAGGAACCCGCGCTATGACGG
CAATAAAAAGACAGAATAAAACGCACGGGTGTTGGGTCGTTTGTTCATAAACGCGGGGTTCGGTCCCAGG
GCTGGCACTCTGTCGATACCCCACCGAGACCCCATTGGGGCCAATACGCCCGCGTTTCTTCCTTTTCCCC
ACCCCACCCCCCAAGTT
